>Addgene plasmid #190629 | pBAD-SPW-HHL | addgene full sequence | sequence record 372842 | Addgene NGS Result
ATCGATGCATAATGTGCCTGTCAAATGGACGAAGCAGGGATTCTGCAAACCCTATGCTACTCCGTCAAGC
CGTCAATTGTCTGATTCGTTACCAATTATGACAACTTGACGGCTACATCATTCACTTTTTCTTCACAACC
GGCACGGAACTCGCTCGGGCTGGCCCCGGTGCATTTTTTAAATACCCGCGAGAAATAGAGTTGATCGTCA
AAACCAACATTGCGACCGACGGTGGCGATAGGCATCCGGGTGGTGCTCAAAAGCAGCTTCGCCTGGCTGA
TACGTTGGTCCTCGCGCCAGCTTAAGACGCTAATCCCTAACTGCTGGCGGAAAAGATGTGACAGACGCGA
CGGCGACAAGCAAACATGCTGTGCGACGCTGGCGATATCAAAATTGCTGTCTGCCAGGTGATCGCTGATG
TACTGACAAGCCTCGCGTACCCGATTATCCATCGGTGGATGGAGCGACTCGTTAATCGCTTCCATGCGCC
GCAGTAACAATTGCTCAAGCAGATTTATCGCCAGCAGCTCCGAATAGCGCCCTTCCCCTTGCCCGGCGTT
AATGATTTGCCCAAACAGGTCGCTGAAATGCGGCTGGTGCGCTTCATCCGGGCGAAAGAACCCCGTATTG
GCAAATATTGACGGCCAGTTAAGCCATTCATGCCAGTAGGCGCGCGGACGAAAGTAAACCCACTGGTGAT
ACCATTCGCGAGCCTCCGGATGACGACCGTAGTGATGAATCTCTCCTGGCGGGAACAGCAAAATATCACC
CGGTCGGCAAACAAATTCTCGTCCCTGATTTTTCACCACCCCCTGACCGCGAATGGTGAGATTGAGAATA
TAACCTTTCATTCCCAGCGGTCGGTCGATAAAAAAATCGAGATAACCGTTGGCCTCAATCGGCGTTAAAC
CCGCCACCAGATGGGCATTAAACGAGTATCCCGGCAGCAGGGGATCATTTTGCGCTTCAGCCATACTTTT
CATACTCCCGCCATTCAGAGAAGAAACCAATTGTCCATATTGCATCAGACATTGCCGTCACTGCGTCTTT
TACTGGCTCTTCTCGCTAACCAAACCGGTAACCCCGCTTATTAAAAGCATTCTGTAACAAAGCGGGACCA
AAGCCATGACAAAAACGCGTAACAAAAGTGTCTATAATCACGGCAGAAAAGTCCACATTGATTATTTGCA
CGGCGTCACACTTTGCTATGCCATAGCATTTTTATCCATAAGATTAGCGGATACTACCTGACGCTTTTTA
TCGCAACTCTCTACTGTTTCTCCATACCCGTTTTTTTGGGCTAGAAATAATTTTGTTTAACTTTAAGAAG
GAGATATACATATGCGGGGTTCTCATCATCATCATCATCATGGTATGGCTAGCATGACTGGTGGACAGCA
AATGGGTCGGGATCTGTACGAGAACCTGTACTTCCAGGGCTCGAGAATGGTGAGCAAGGGCGAGGCAGTG
ATCAAGGAGTTCATGCGGTTCAAGGTGCACATGGAGGGCTCCATGAACGGCCACGAGTTCGAGATCGAGG
GCGAGGGCGAGGGCCGCCCCTACGAGGGCACCCAGACCGCCAAGCTGAAGGTGACCAAGGGTGGCCCCCT
GCCCTTCTCCTGGGACATCCTGTCCCCTCAGTTCATGTACGGCTCCAGGGCCTTCATCAAGCACCCCGCC
GACATCCCCGACTACTATAAGCAGTCCTTCCCCGAGGGCTTCAAGTGGGAGCGCGTGATGAACTTCGAGG
ACGGCGGCGCCGTGACCGTGACCCAGGACACCTCCCTGGAGGACGGCACCCTGATCTACAAGGTGAAGCT
CCGCGGCACCAACTTCCCTCCTGACGGCCCCGTAATGCAGAAGAAGACAATGGGCTGGGAAGCGTCCACC
GAGCGGTTGTACCCCGAGGACGGCGTGCTGAAGGGCGACATTCATATGGCCCTGCGCCTGAAGGACGGCG
GCCGCTACCTGGCGGACTTCAAGACCACCTACAAGGCCAAGAAGCCCGTGCAGATGCCCGGCGCCTACAA
CGTCGACCGCAAGTTGGACATCACCTCCCACAACGAGGACTACACCGTGGTGGAACAGTACGAACGCTCC
GAGGGCCGCCACCACCTAGGCGGCGGTACCGGAGGGAGTGGGGGAACAGGCGGGAGTGGAGGAACAGGGG
GATGGGAATTGCAAAGCGGGGGCACTGGCGGGTCGGGTGGTACTGGTGGAAGTGGTGCATGCGGCGAGGC
ATTGATCAAGGAGTACATGCGGTTCAAGGTGCACATGGAGGGCTCCATGGACGGCCACGAGTTCGAGATC
GAGGGCGAGGGCGAGGGCCGCCCCTACGAGGGCACCCATACCGCCAAGCTGAAGGTGACCAAGGGTGGCC
CCCTGCCCTTCTCCTGGGACATCCTGTCCCCTCAGTTCGGGTACGGCTCCAGGGCCTTCATCAAGCACCC
CGCCGACATCCCCGACTACTATAAGCAGTCCTTCCCCGAGGGCTTCAAGTGGGAGCGCGTGATGAACTTC
GAGGACGGCGGCGCCGTGACCGTGACCCAGGACACCTCCCTGGAGGACGGCACCCTGATCCACAAGGTGA
AGCTCCGCGGCACCAACTTCCCTCCTGACGGCCCCGTAATGCAGAGGAAGACAATGGGCTGGGAAGCGTC
CACCGAGCGGTTGTACCCCGAGGACGGCGTGCTGAAGGGCGACATTCATATGGCCCTGCGCCTGAAGGAC
GGCGGCCGCTACCTGGCGGACTGCAAGACCACCTACAAGGCCAAGAAGCCCGTGCAGATGCCCGGCGCCT
ACAACGTCGACCGCAAGTTGGACATCACCTCCCACAACGAGGACTACACCGTGGTGGAACAGTACGAACG
CTCAGAGGGCCGCCACCACCTAGGCGGCATGGACGAGCTGTACAAGTAAGAATTCGAAGCTTGGCTGTTT
TGGCGGATGAGAGAAGATTTTCAGCCTGATACAGATTAAATCAGAACGCAGAAGCGGTCTGATAAAACAG
AATTTGCCTGGCGGCAGTAGCGCGGTGGTCCCACCTGACCCCATGCCGAACTCAGAAGTGAAACGCCGTA
GCGCCGATGGTAGTGTGGGGTCTCCCCATGCGAGAGTAGGGAACTGCCAGGCATCAAATAAAACGAAAGG
CTCAGTCGAAAGACTGGGCCTTTCGTTTTATCTGTTGTTTGTCGGTGAACGCTCTCCTGAGTAGGACAAA
TCCGCCGGGAGCGGATTTGAACGTTGCGAAGCAACGGCCCGGAGGGTGGCGGGCAGGACGCCCGCCATAA
ACTGCCAGGCATCAAATTAAGCAGAAGGCCATCCTGACGGATGGCCTTTTTGCGTTTCTACAAACTCTTT
TGTTTATTTTTCTAAATACATTCAAATATGTATCCGCTCATGAGACAATAACCCTGATAAATGCTTCAAT
AATATTGAAAAAGGAAGAGTATGAGTATTCAACATTTCCGTGTCGCCCTTATTCCCTTTTTTGCGGCATT
TTGCCTTCCTGTTTTTGCTCACCCAGAAACGCTGGTGAAAGTAAAAGATGCTGAAGATCAGTTGGGTGCA
CGAGTGGGTTACATCGAACTGGATCTCAACAGCGGTAAGATCCTTGAGAGTTTTCGCCCCGAAGAACGTT
TTCCAATGATGAGCACTTTTAAAGTTCTGCTATGTGGCGCGGTATTATCCCGTGTTGACGCCGGGCAAGA
GCAACTCGGTCGCCGCATACACTATTCTCAGAATGACTTGGTTGAGTACTCACCAGTCACAGAAAAGCAT
CTTACGGATGGCATGACAGTAAGAGAATTATGCAGTGCTGCCATAACCATGAGTGATAACACTGCGGCCA
ACTTACTTCTGACAACGATCGGAGGACCGAAGGAGCTAACCGCTTTTTTGCACAACATGGGGGATCATGT
AACTCGCCTTGATCGTTGGGAACCGGAGCTGAATGAAGCCATACCAAACGACGAGCGTGACACCACGATG
CCTGCAGCAATGGCAACAACGTTGCGCAAACTATTAACTGGCGAACTACTTACTCTAGCTTCCCGGCAAC
AATTAATAGACTGGATGGAGGCGGATAAAGTTGCAGGACCACTTCTGCGCTCGGCCCTTCCGGCTGGCTG
GTTTATTGCTGATAAATCTGGAGCCGGTGAGCGTGGGTCTCGCGGTATCATTGCAGCACTGGGGCCAGAT
GGTAAGCCCTCCCGTATCGTAGTTATCTACACGACGGGGAGTCAGGCAACTATGGATGAACGAAATAGAC
AGATCGCTGAGATAGGTGCCTCACTGATTAAGCATTGGTAACTGTCAGACCAAGTTTACTCATATATACT
TTAGATTGATT
[125 nt withheld, positions 4352-4476]
C
[141 nt withheld, positions 4478-4618]
CCTTTGACGTTGGAGTCCACGTTCTTT
[37 nt withheld, positions 4646-4682]
ACCCTATCTCGGGCTATTCTTTTGATTTATAAGGGATTTTGCCGATTTCGGCCTATTGGTTAAAAAATGA
GCTGATTTAACAAAAATTTAACGCGAATTTTAACAAAATATTAACGTTTACAATTTAAAAGGATCTAGGT
GAAGATCCTTTTTGATAATCTCATGACCAAAATCCCTTAACGTGAGTTTTCGTTCCACTGAGCGTCAGAC
CCCGTAGAAAAGATCAAAGGATCTTCTTGAGATCCTTTTTTTCTGCGCGTAATCTGCTGCTTGCAAACAA
AAAAACCACCGCTACCAGCGGTGGTTTGTTTGCCGGATCAAGAGCTACCAACTCTTTTTCCGAAGGTAAC
TGGCTTCAGCAGAGCGCAGATACCAAATACTGTCCTTCTAGTGTAGCCGTAGTTAGGCCACCACTTCAAG
AACTCTGTAGCACCGCCTACATACCTCGCTCTGCTAATCCTGTTACCAGTGGCTGCTGCCAGTGGCGATA
AGTCGTGTCTTACCGGGTTGGACTCAAGACGATAGTTACCGGATAAGGCGCAGCGGTCGGGCTGAACGGG
GGGTTCGTGCACACAGCCCAGCTTGGAGCGAACGACCTACACCGAACTGAGATACCTACAGCGTGAGCTA
TGAGAAAGCGCCACGCTTCCCGAAGGGAGAAAGGCGGACAGGTATCCGGTAAGCGGCAGGGTCGGAACAG
GAGAGCGCACGAGGGAGCTTCCAGGGGGAAACGCCTGGTATCTTTATAGTCCTGTCGGGTTTCGCCACCT
CTGACTTGAGCGTCGATTTTTGTGATGCTCGTCAGGGGGGCGGAGCCTATGGAAAAACGCCAGCAACGCG
GCCTTTTTACGGTTCCTGGCCTTTTGCTGGCCTTTTGCTCACATGTTCTTTCCTGCGTTATCCCCTGATT
CTGTGGATAACCGTATTACCGCCTTTGAGTGAGCTGATACCGCTCGCCGCAGCCGAACGACCGAGCGCAG
CGAGTCAGTGAGCGAGGAAGCGGAAGAGCGCCTGATGCGGTATTTTCTCCTTACGCATCTGTGCGGTATT
TCACACCGCATCTGGTGCACTCTCAGTACAATCTGCTCTGATGCCGCATAGTTAAGCCAGTATACACTCC
GCTATCGCTACGTGACTGGGTCATGGCTGCGCCCCGACACCCGCCAACACCCGCTGACGCGCCCTGACGG
GCTTGTCTGCTCCCGGCATCCGCTTACAGACAAGCTGTGACCGTCTCCGGGAGCTGCATGTGTCAGAGGT
TTTCACCGTCATCACCGAAACGCGCGAGGCAGAAGGAGATGGCGCCCAACAGTCCCCCGGCCACGGGGCC
TGCCACCATACCCACGCCGAAACAAGCGCTCATGAGCCCGAAGTGGCGAGCCCGATCTTCCCCATCGGTG
ATGTCGGCGATATAGGCGCCAGCAACCGCACCTGTGGCGCCGGTGATGCCGGCCACGATGCGTCCGGCGT
AGAGGATCTGCTCATGTTTGACAGCTTATC
Features (pLannotate 1.2.2; 17 found; start..end, strand, type, name):
     96..974     -  CDS            araC: L-arabinose regulatory protein; araC
   1001..1285    +  promoter       araBAD promoter: araBAD; promoter of the L-arabinose operon of E. coli; the araC regulatory gene is transcribed in the opposite direction (Guzman et al., 1995)
   1312..1334    +  RBS            RBS: efficient ribosome binding site from bacteriophage T7 gene 10 (Olins and Rangwala, 1989)
   1354..1374    +  CDS            capTEV™ (fragment): composite tag for in vivo biotinylation, TEV protease cleavage, and 6xHis tagging
   1375..1407    +  CDS            T7 tag (gene 10 leader): leader peptide from bacteriophage T7 gene 10 promotes efficient translation in E. coli
   1447..2916    +  CDS            tdTomato: tdTomato is a basic (constitutively fluorescent) orange fluorescent protein published in 2004, derived from Discosoma sp.. It is reported to be a somewhat slowly-maturing tandem dimer with low acid sensitivity.
   3016..3131    +  ncRNA          5S rRNA: Accession: RF00001 - 5S ribosomal RNA
   3135..3221    +  terminator     rrnB T1 terminator: Escherichia coli rrnB; transcription terminator T1 from the E. coli rrnB gene
   3313..3340    +  terminator     rrnB T2 terminator: transcription terminator T2 from the E. coli rrnB gene
   3359..3450    +  promoter       AmpR promoter: bla
   3451..4311    +  CDS            AmpR: β-lactamase; bla; confers resistance to ampicillin, carbenicillin, and related antibiotics
   4353..4733    +  rep_origin     M13 ori (sequence partly withheld): M13 bacteriophage origin of replication; arrow indicates direction of (+) strand synthesis
   4919..5507    +  rep_origin     ori: high-copy-number ColE1/pMB1/pBR322/pUC origin of replication
   5693..5833    -  misc_feature   bom: basis of mobility region from pBR322
   5935..5974    -  CDS            rop (fragment): Rop protein, which maintains plasmids at low copy number; rop
   5975..6160    -  CDS            TcR (fragment): tetracycline efflux protein; tet; confers resistance to tetracycline
   6170..6       +  promoter       tet promoter (fragment) (across the origin): E. coli promoter for tetracycline efflux protein gene
