[The description below was written by a language model from this plasmid's Addgene catalogue record and pLannotate feature annotations shown in this document.]
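Description:
pBAD-SPW-HHL is a bacterial expression plasmid of about 6.2 kb, built on the pBAD backbone, for arabinose-inducible production of the genetically encoded protease indicator SPW-HHL in E. coli. It replicates from a high-copy ColE1/pMB1-type origin and is selected with ampicillin through the bla (AmpR) gene under its own promoter. The backbone also carries an M13 phage origin, the pBR322 bom region, and leftover fragments of rop, the tetracycline resistance gene and the tet promoter, which are non-functional remnants of the parental vector.

Expression is controlled by the araBAD promoter together with the divergently transcribed araC regulator, so transcription is kept low without L-arabinose and switched on when it is added. Downstream lie a T7 gene 10 ribosome binding site, a short His-tag-containing leader (annotated as a capTEV fragment) and the T7 gene 10 leader peptide, followed by the roughly 1.5 kb indicator open reading frame and the rrnB T1 and T2 terminators. The automated annotation labels this reading frame as tdTomato, but this most likely reflects sequence similarity between two tandem Discosoma-type fluorescent protein domains. According to the catalogue entry, the synthetic insert is mScarlet-I-HHL joined through a protease substrate sequence to mWatermelon-HHL, an mScarlet-derived green fluorescent protein. The two proteins form a FRET pair, so cleavage of the linker would separate donor and acceptor and reduce energy transfer, giving a readout of protease activity. The record does not state which protease the substrate targets or what the HHL designation denotes. The plasmid is intended for producing the indicator protein in bacteria, for example for characterisation and optimisation of FRET biosensors.
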