Addgene plasmid #190629: pBAD-SPW-HHL
Purpose: Bacterial expression of genetically encoded protease indicator SPW-HHL
Depositing lab: Robert Campbell. Depositing organization: University of Alberta. Publication: Biosensor Optimization Using a Forster Resonance Energy Transfer Pair Based on mScarlet Red Fluorescent Protein and an mScarlet-Derived Green Fluorescent Protein. Gohil K, Wu SY, Takahashi-Yamashiro K, Shen Y, Campbell RE. ACS Sens. 2023 Feb 24;8(2):587-597. doi: 10.1021/acssensors.2c01730. Epub 2023 Jan 24. PubMed 36693235.
Backbone
  Vector backbone: pBAD
  Vector type: Bacterial Expression
Growth in bacteria
  Bacterial resistance: Ampicillin, 100 μg/mL
  Growth temperature: 37°C
  Growth strain: DH5alpha
  Copy number: High Copy
Gene/Insert
  Gene/Insert name: SPW-HHL (alt name: mScarlet-I-HHL-protease substrate-mWatermelon-HHL)
  Species: Synthetic
Terms and licenses: Academic/Nonprofit Terms; Industry Terms: Not Available to Industry
Depositor comments: Please visit https://doi.org/10.1101/2022.06.20.496847 for bioRxiv preprint
How to cite: pBAD-SPW-HHL was a gift from Robert Campbell (Addgene plasmid # 190629 ; http://n2t.net/addgene:190629 ; RRID:Addgene_190629)
