>Addgene plasmid #190629 | pBAD-SPW-HHL | depositor partial sequence | sequence record 369076 | pBAD-SPW-HHL sequence 1470 bps
ATGGTGAGCAAGGGCGAGGCAGTGATCAAGGAGTTCATGCGGTTCAAGGTGCACATGGAGGGCTCCATGA
ACGGCCACGAGTTCGAGATCGAGGGCGAGGGCGAGGGCCGCCCCTACGAGGGCACCCAGACCGCCAAGCT
GAAGGTGACCAAGGGTGGCCCCCTGCCCTTCTCCTGGGACATCCTGTCCCCTCAGTTCATGTACGGCTCC
AGGGCCTTCATCAAGCACCCCGCCGACATCCCCGACTACTATAAGCAGTCCTTCCCCGAGGGCTTCAAGT
GGGAGCGCGTGATGAACTTCGAGGACGGCGGCGCCGTGACCGTGACCCAGGACACCTCCCTGGAGGACGG
CACCCTGATCTACAAGGTGAAGCTCCGCGGCACCAACTTCCCTCCTGACGGCCCCGTAATGCAGAAGAAG
ACAATGGGCTGGGAAGCGTCCACCGAGCGGTTGTACCCCGAGGACGGCGTGCTGAAGGGCGACATTCATA
TGGCCCTGCGCCTGAAGGACGGCGGCCGCTACCTGGCGGACTTCAAGACCACCTACAAGGCCAAGAAGCC
CGTGCAGATGCCCGGCGCCTACAACGTCGACCGCAAGTTGGACATCACCTCCCACAACGAGGACTACACC
GTGGTGGAACAGTACGAACGCTCCGAGGGCCGCCACCACCTAGGCGGCGGTACCGGAGGGAGTGGGGGAA
CAGGCGGGAGTGGAGGAACAGGGGGATGGGAATTGCAAAGCGGGGGCACTGGCGGGTCGGGTGGTACTGG
TGGAAGTGGTGCATGCGGCGAGGCATTGATCAAGGAGTACATGCGGTTCAAGGTGCACATGGAGGGCTCC
ATGGACGGCCACGAGTTCGAGATCGAGGGCGAGGGCGAGGGCCGCCCNTACGAGGGCACCCATACCGCCA
AGCTGAAGGTGACCAAGGGTGGCCCCCTGCCCTTCTCCTGGGACATCCTGTCCCCTCAGTTCGGGTACGG
CTCCAGGGCCTTCATCAAGCACCCCGCCGACATCCCCGACTACTATAAGCAGTCCTTCCCCGAGGGCTTC
AAGTGGGAGCGCGTGATGAACTTCGAGGACGGCGGCGCCGTGACCGTGACCCAGGACACCTCCCTGGAGG
ACGGCACCCTGATCCACAAGGTGAAGCTCCGCGGCACCAACTTCCCTCCTGACGGCCCCGTAATGCAGAG
GAAGACAATGGGCTGGGAAGCGTCCACCGAGCGGTTGTACCCCGAGGACGGCGTGCTGAAGGGCGACATT
CATATGGCCCTGCGCCTGAAGGACGGCGGCCGCTACCTGGCGGACTGCAAGACCACCTACAAGGCCAAGA
AGCCCGTGCAGATGCCCGGCGCCTACAACGTCGACCGCAAGTTGGACATCACCTCCCACAACGAGGACTA
CACCGTGGTGGAACAGTACGAACGCTCAGAGGGCCGCCACCACCTAGGCGGCATGGACGAGCTGTACAAG
